Addgene plasmid #187188: Phat2-dr-cPla2-C2-D34R-D87R-EGFP-6H
Purpose: Protein Expression
Depositing lab: Philipp Niethammer. Depositing organization: Memorial Sloan-Kettering Cancer Center. Publication: A synergy between mechanosensitive calcium- and membrane-binding mediates tension-sensing by C2-like domains. Shen Z, Belcheva KT, Jelcic M, Hui KL, Katikaneni A, Niethammer P. Proc Natl Acad Sci U S A. 2022 Jan 4;119(1). pii: 2112390119. doi: 10.1073/pnas.2112390119. PubMed 34969839.
Backbone
  Vector backbone: pHat2
  Backbone size w/o insert (bp): 4137
  Total vector size (bp): 5286
  Vector type: Bacterial Expression
Growth in bacteria
  Bacterial resistance: Ampicillin, 100 μg/mL
  Growth temperature: 37°C
  Growth strain: DH5alpha
  Copy number: High Copy
Gene/Insert
  Gene/Insert name: ENSDARG00000024546
  Species: D. rerio (zebrafish)
  Insert size (bp): 1149
  Mutation: D34R, D87R
  Entrez Gene: pla2g4aa (a.k.a. PLA2G4A, cpla2, pla2g4)
  Tag / fusion protein: EGFP (C terminal on insert)
  Cloning method: Unknown
  Sequencing primers: 5′ T7; 3′ SP6
Terms and licenses: Academic/Nonprofit Terms; Industry Terms: Not Available to Industry
How to cite: Phat2-dr-cPla2-C2-D34R-D87R-EGFP-6H was a gift from Philipp Niethammer (Addgene plasmid # 187188 ; http://n2t.net/addgene:187188 ; RRID:Addgene_187188)
