[The description below was written by a language model from this plasmid's Addgene catalogue record and pLannotate feature annotations shown in this document.]
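Description:
Phat2-dr-cPla2-C2-D34R-D87R-EGFP-6H is a bacterial expression plasmid built on the pHat2 backbone for producing a fluorescently tagged, mutant C2 domain of zebrafish cytosolic phospholipase A2 (pla2g4aa) in E. coli. It replicates from a high-copy ColE1/pUC-type origin and is selected with ampicillin through the bla gene and its native promoter. The backbone also carries a lacI repressor gene driven by the lacIq promoter, along with assorted remnants of earlier vector lineages (fragments of f1/M13 origins, bom, rop, lacZα and pUC polylinker) that have no apparent role in the design.

The expression cassette is a classic T7-lac arrangement: a T7 promoter immediately followed by a lac operator, the phage T7 gene 10 ribosome binding site, the coding sequence, and a T7 terminator. Transcription therefore depends on a host that supplies T7 RNA polymerase and is held off by LacI until induced with IPTG. The open reading frame begins with a roughly 380 bp segment annotated by homology to human PLA2G4A, corresponding to the zebrafish cPla2 C2 domain carrying the D34R and D87R substitutions. It is fused at its C terminus to EGFP, and a short downstream feature matching a His-tag-containing element is consistent with the terminal 6xHis indicated by the name, which would allow metal-affinity purification. An SP6 promoter sits in reverse orientation after the insert and serves as a sequencing primer site.

The stated purpose is protein expression. The associated publication concerns calcium- and membrane-binding in tension sensing by C2-like domains, but the record does not state the functional effect of the two mutations.
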