Features (pLannotate 1.2.2; 25 found; start..end, strand, type, name):
    936..1524    +  rep_origin     ori: high-copy-number ColE1/pMB1/pBR322/pUC origin of replication
   1707..1763    +  CDS            lacI (fragment): lac repressor; lacI; The lac repressor binds to the lac operator to inhibit transcription in E. coli. This inhibition can be relieved by adding lactose or isopropyl-β-D-thiogalactopyranoside (IPTG).
   1766..1784    +  promoter       T7 promoter: promoter for bacteriophage T7 RNA polymerase
   1784..1808    +  protein_bind   lac operator: The lac repressor binds to the lac operator to inhibit transcription in E. coli. This inhibition can be relieved by adding lactose or isopropyl-β-D-thiogalactopyranoside (IPTG). lac repressor encoded by lacI
   1821..1843    +  RBS            RBS: efficient ribosome binding site from bacteriophage T7 gene 10 (Olins and Rangwala, 1989)
   1860..2243    +  CDS            PLA2G4A (fragment): PA24A_HUMAN - Also known as CPLA2, PLA2G4. Experimental evidence at protein level: Swiss-Prot protein existence level 1. Has primarily calcium-dependent phospholipase and lysophospholipase activities, with a major role in membrane lipid remodeling and biosynthesis of lipid mediators of the inflammatory response (PubMed:7794891, PubMed:8619991, PubMed:8702602, PubMed:9425121, PubMed:10358058, PubMed:14709560, PubMed:16617059, PubMed:17472963, PubMed:27642067, PubMed:18451993). Plays an important role in embryo implantation and parturition through its ability to trigger prostanoid production (By
   2259..2975    +  CDS            EGFP: EGFP is a basic (constitutively fluorescent) green fluorescent protein published in 1996, derived from Aequorea victoria. It is reported to be a rapidly-maturing weak dimer with moderate acid sensitivity.
   2982..2998    +  CDS            capTEV™ (fragment): composite tag for in vivo biotinylation, TEV protease cleavage, and 6xHis tagging
   3029..3047    -  promoter       SP6 promoter: promoter for bacteriophage SP6 RNA polymerase
   3062..3111    +  CDS            SET1 (fragment): solubility-enhancement tag derived from T7 phage gene 10B
   3119..3166    +  terminator     T7 terminator: transcription terminator for bacteriophage T7 RNA polymerase
   3195..3261    +  CDS            lacZα (fragment): LacZα fragment of β-galactosidase; lacZ fragment
   3265..3486    -  rep_origin     M13 ori (fragment) (sequence partly withheld): M13 bacteriophage origin of replication; arrow indicates direction of (+) strand synthesis
   3487..3507    -  misc_feature   MCS (fragment): pUC18/19 multiple cloning site
   3506..3524    -  promoter       lac UV5 promoter (fragment): E. coli lac promoter with an "up" mutation
   3539..3560    -  protein_bind   CAP binding site: CAP binding activates transcription in the presence of cAMP. E. coli catabolite activator protein
   3573..3637    -  CDS            lacI (fragment): lac repressor; lacI; The lac repressor binds to the lac operator to inhibit transcription in E. coli. This inhibition can be relieved by adding lactose or isopropyl-β-D-thiogalactopyranoside (IPTG).
   3629..4422    -  CDS            lacI (fragment): lac repressor; lacI; The lac repressor binds to the lac operator to inhibit transcription in E. coli. This inhibition can be relieved by adding lactose or isopropyl-β-D-thiogalactopyranoside (IPTG).
   4423..4500    -  promoter       lacIq promoter: lacI (mutant); In the lacIq allele, a single base change in the promoter boosts expression of the lacI gene about 10-fold.
   4500..4518    -  misc_feature   MCS (fragment): pUC18/19 multiple cloning site
   4519..4749    -  rep_origin     f1 ori (fragment) (sequence partly withheld): f1 bacteriophage origin of replication; arrow indicates direction of (+) strand synthesis
   4750..4849    -  misc_feature   bom (fragment): basis of mobility region from pBR322
   4951..4986    -  CDS            rop (fragment): Rop protein, which maintains plasmids at low copy number; rop
   5081..5185    +  promoter       AmpR promoter: bla
   5186..765     +  CDS            AmpR (across the origin): β-lactamase; bla; confers resistance to ampicillin, carbenicillin, and related antibiotics
>Addgene plasmid #187188 | Phat2-dr-cPla2-C2-D34R-D87R-EGFP-6H | addgene full sequence | sequence record 368537 | Addgene NGS Result
GATGCTGAAGATCAGTTGGGTGCACGAGTGGGTTACATCGAACTGGATCTCAACAGCGGTAAGATCCTTG
AGAGTTTTCGCCCCGAAGAACGTTTTCCAATGATGAGCACTTTTAAAGTTCTGCTATGTGGCGCGGTATT
ATCCCGTATTGACGCCGGGCAAGAGCAACTCGGTCGCCGCATACACTATTCTCAGAATGACTTGGTTGAG
TACTCACCAGTCACAGAAAAGCATCTTACGGATGGCATGACAGTAAGAGAATTATGCAGTGCTGCCATAA
CCATGAGTGATAACACTGCGGCCAACTTACTTCTGACAACGATCGGAGGACCGAAGGAGCTAACCGCTTT
TTTGCACAACATGGGGGATCATGTAACTCGCCTTGATCGTTGGGAACCGGAGCTGAATGAAGCCATACCA
AACGACGAGCGTGACACCACGATGCCTGTAGCAATGGCAACAACGTTGCGCAAACTATTAACTGGCGAAC
TACTTACTCTAGCTTCCCGGCAACAATTAATAGACTGGATGGAGGCGGATAAAGTTGCAGGACCACTTCT
GCGCTCGGCCCTTCCGGCTGGCTGGTTTATTGCTGATAAATCTGGAGCCGGTGAGCGTGGGTCTCGCGGT
ATCATTGCAGCACTGGGGCCAGATGGTAAGCCCTCCCGTATCGTAGTTATCTACACGACGGGGAGTCAGG
CAACTATGGATGAACGAAATAGACAGATCGCTGAGATAGGTGCCTCACTGATTAAGCATTGGTAACTGTC
AGACCAAGTTTACTCATATATACTTTAGATTGATTTAAAACTTCATTTTTAATTTAAAAGGATCTAGGTG
AAGATCCTTTTTGATAATCTCATGACCAAAATCCCTTAACGTGAGTTTTCGTTCCACTGAGCGTCAGACC
CCGTAGAAAAGATCAAAGGATCTTCTTGAGATCCTTTTTTTCTGCGCGTAATCTGCTGCTTGCAAACAAA
AAAACCACCGCTACCAGCGGTGGTTTGTTTGCCGGATCAAGAGCTACCAACTCTTTTTCCGAAGGTAACT
GGCTTCAGCAGAGCGCAGATACCAAATACTGTTCTTCTAGTGTAGCCGTAGTTAGGCCACCACTTCAAGA
ACTCTGTAGCACCGCCTACATACCTCGCTCTGCTAATCCTGTTACCAGTGGCTGCTGCCAGTGGCGATAA
GTCGTGTCTTACCGGGTTGGACTCAAGACGATAGTTACCGGATAAGGCGCAGCGGTCGGGCTGAACGGGG
GGTTCGTGCACACAGCCCAGCTTGGAGCGAACGACCTACACCGAACTGAGATACCTACAGCGTGAGCTAT
GAGAAAGCGCCACGCTTCCCGAAGGGAGAAAGGCGGACAGGTATCCGGTAAGCGGCAGGGTCGGAACAGG
AGAGCGCACGAGGGAGCTTCCAGGGGGAAACGCCTGGTATCTTTATAGTCCTGTCGGGTTTCGCCACCTC
TGACTTGAGCGTCGATTTTTGTGATGCTCGTCAGGGGGGCGGAGCCTATGGAAAAACGCCAGCAACGCGG
CCTTTTTACGGTTCCTGGCCTTTTGCTGGCCTTTTGCTCACATGTTCTTTCCTGCGTTATCCCCTGATTC
TGTGGATAACCGTATTACCGCCTTTGAGTGAGCTGATACCGCTCGCCGCAGCCGAACGACCGAGCGCAGC
GAGTCAGTGAGCGAGGAAGCGGAAGAGCGCCCAATACGCAAACCGCCTCTCCCCGCGCGTTGGCCGATTC
ATTAATGCAGCTGATTAATACGACTCACTATAGGGAATTGTGAGCGGATAACAATTCCTCTAGAAATAAT
TTTGTTTAACTTTAAGAAGGAGATATATCCATGTCCAACATTATAGTTGAGCATCAGTATTCTCATAGAC
TGAAATTGACTGTGGTGAGAGCTGAAAATGTAACTAAAGGAGCATTTGGGGATTTATTGCGCACCCCGGA
CCCTTATGTTGAGCTGTCAGTGCCAACCACACCAGAGTCAAGAAAACGAACCCGCCACATTAACAATGAC
ATTAACCCCAAGTGGAACGAGACCTTTGAGTTCATATTGGATCCCAATCAATCCAATGTTTTGGAGGTGA
CACTGATGCGTGCCAATTATGTCATGGATGAAACTCTTGGCACAGCAAAATATTCCCTCTCAAAACTCAA
AGTGGCACAAATGGAGCATGTGACCCTCTCTATCGGCAAGACAACCAAAGTGTTCCTCGACTTGCTCTTG
GAAGGACCGGTCGCCACCATGGTGAGCAAGGGCGAGGAGCTGTTCACCGGGGTGGTGCCCATCCTGGTCG
AGCTGGACGGCGACGTAAACGGCCACAAGTTCAGCGTGTCCGGCGAGGGCGAGGGCGATGCCACCTACGG
CAAGCTGACCCTGAAGTTCATCTGCACCACCGGCAAGCTGCCCGTGCCCTGGCCCACCCTCGTGACCACC
CTGACCTACGGCGTGCAGTGCTTCAGCCGCTACCCCGACCACATGAAGCAGCACGACTTCTTCAAGTCCG
CCATGCCCGAAGGCTACGTCCAGGAGCGCACCATCTTCTTCAAGGACGACGGCAACTACAAGACCCGCGC
CGAGGTGAAGTTCGAGGGCGACACCCTGGTGAACCGCATCGAGCTGAAGGGCATCGACTTCAAGGAGGAC
GGCAACATCCTGGGGCACAAGCTGGAGTACAACTACAACAGCCACAACGTCTATATCATGGCCGACAAGC
AGAAGAACGGCATCAAGGTGAACTTCAAGATCCGCCACAACATCGAGGACGGCAGCGTGCAGCTCGCCGA
CCACTACCAGCAGAACACCCCCATCGGCGACGGCCCCGTGCTGCTGCCCGACAACCACTACCTGAGCACC
CAGTCCGCCCTGAGCAAAGACCCCAACGAGAAGCGCGATCACATGGTCCTGCTGGAGTTCGTGACCGCCG
CCGGGATCACTCTCGGCATGGACGAGCTGTACAAGTCCGGACATCATCATCATCATCACTGAGCGGCCGC
ATGCATAAGCTTGAGTATTCTATAGTGTCACCTAAATCCCAGCTTGATCCGGCTGCTAACAAAGCCCGAA
AGGAAGCTGAGTTGGCTGCTGCCACCGCTGAGCAATAACTAGCATAACCCCTTGGGGCCTCTAAACGGGT
CTTGAGGGGTTTTTTGCTGAAAGGAGGAACTATATCCGGATAACCTGGCGTAATAGCGAAGAGGCCCGCA
CCGATCGCCCTTCCCAACAGTTGCGCAGCCTGAATGGCGAATGGAAATTGTAAGCGTTAATATTTTGTTA
AAATTCGCGTTAAATTTTTGTTAAATCAGCTCATTTTTTAACCAATAGGCCGAAATCGGCAAAATCCCTT
ATAAATCAAAAGAATAGACCGAGATAGGGT
[37 nt withheld, positions 3391-3427]
AAAGAACGTGGACTCCAACGTCAAAGG
[32 nt withheld, positions 3455-3486]
AGCTTGCATGCCTGCAGGTCGGAAGCATAAAGTGTAAAGCCTGGGGTGCCTAATGAGTGAGCTAACTTAC
ATTAATTGCGTTGCGCTCACTGCCCGCTTTCCAGTCGGGAAACCTGTCGTGCCAGCTGCATTAATGAATC
GGCCAACGCGCAGCCCGGACTCGGTAATGGCGCGCATTGCGCCCAGCGCCATCTGATCGTTGGCAACCAG
CATCGCAGTGGGAACGATGCCCTCATTCAGCATTTGCATGGTTTGTTGAAAACCGGACATGGCACTCCAG
TCGCCTTCCCGTTCCGCTATCGGCTGAATTTGATTGCGAGTGAGATATTTATGCCAGCCAGCCAGACGCA
GACGCGCCGAGACAGAACTTAATGGGCCCGCTAACAGCGCGATTTGCTGGTGACCCAATGCGACCAGATG
CTCCACGCCCAGTCGCGTACCGTCTTCATGGGAGAAAATAATACTGTTGATGGGTGTCTGGTCAGAGACA
TCAAGAAATAACGCCGGAACATTAGTGCAGGCAGCTTCCACAGCAATGGCATCCTGGTCATCCAGCGGAT
AGTTAATGATCAGCCCACTGACGCGTTGCGCGAGAAGATTGTGCACCGCCGCTTTACAGGCTTCGACGCC
GCTTCGTTCTACCATCGACACCACCACGCTGGCACCCAGTTGATCGGCGCGAGATTTAATCGCCGCGACA
ATTTGCGACGGCGCGTGCAGGGCCAGACTGGAGGTGGCAACGCCAATCAGCAACGACTGTTTGCCCGCCA
GTTGTTGTGCCACGCGGTTGGGAATGTAATTCAGCTCCGCCATCGCCGCTTCCACTTTTTCCCGCGTTTT
CGCAGAAACGTGGCTGGCCTGGTTCACCACGCGGGAAACGGTCTGATAAGAGACACCGGCATACTCTGCG
ACATCGTATAACGTTACTGGTTTCACATTCACCACCCTGAATTGACTCTCTTCCGGGCGCTATCATGCCA
TACCGCGAAAGGTTTTGCACCATTCGATGGTGTCGGGTACCGAGCTCGAATTGTGAACCATCACCCT
[91 nt withheld, positions 4534-4624]
G
[124 nt withheld, positions 4626-4749]
CCTGATGCGGTATTTTCTCCTTACGCATCTGTGCGGTATTTCACACCGCATATGGTGCACTCTCAGTACA
ATCTGCTCTGATGCCGCATAGTTAAGCCAGCCCCGACACCCGCCAACACCCGCTGACGCGCCCTGACGGG
CTTGTCTGCTCCCGGCATCCGCTTACAGACAAGCTGTGACCGTCTCCGGGAGCTGCATGTGTCAGAGGTT
TTCACCGTCATCACCGAAACGCGCGAGACGAAAGGGCCTCGTGATACGCCTATTTTTATAGGTTAATGTC
ATGATAATAATGGTTTCTTAGACGTCAGGTGGCACTTTTCGGGGAAATGTGCGCGGAACCCCTATTTGTT
TATTTTTCTAAATACATTCAAATATGTATCCGCTCATGAGACAATAACCCTGATAAATGCTTCAATAATA
TTGAAAAAGGAAGAGTATGAGTATTCAACATTTCCGTGTCGCCCTTATTCCCTTTTTTGCGGCATTTTGC
CTTCCTGTTTTTGCTCACCCAGAAACGCTGGTGAAAGTAAAA
